Addgene plasmid #122919: YIp LYS2-HphMx
Purpose: (Empty Backbone) LYS2-HphMx integrating (YIp) vector for stable genomic integration in the BY4741 background.
Depositing lab: Randy Hampton. Depositing organization: University of California, San Diego (UCSD). Publication: ICE plasmids: combining the ease of yeast recombination cloning with the stability of genomic integration. Flagg MP, Kao A, Hampton RY. Yeast. 2019 May 10. doi: 10.1002/yea.3400. PubMed 31074531.
Backbone
  Vector backbone: YIp
  Vector type: Yeast Expression ; Yeast Recombination Cloning
Growth in bacteria
  Bacterial resistance: Ampicillin, 100 μg/mL
  Growth temperature: 37°C
  Growth strain: DH5alpha
  Copy number: High Copy
Gene/Insert
  Gene/Insert name: None
Terms and licenses: Academic/Nonprofit Terms; Industry Terms: Not Available to Industry
How to cite: YIp LYS2-HphMx was a gift from Randy Hampton (Addgene plasmid # 122919 ; http://n2t.net/addgene:122919 ; RRID:Addgene_122919)
