[The description below was written by a language model from this plasmid's Addgene catalogue record and pLannotate feature annotations shown in this document.]
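Description:
YIp LYS2-HphMx is an empty yeast integrating (YIp) backbone of about 9.7 kb, designed for stable genomic integration in the Saccharomyces cerevisiae BY4741 background and catalogued for yeast expression and yeast recombination cloning. The feature table shows no yeast replication origin (no 2μ or CEN/ARS element), consistent with an integrating vector that persists in yeast only after recombining into a chromosome. In E. coli it is maintained as a high-copy plasmid through a ColE1/pUC-type origin and selected with ampicillin via the bla gene. An f1 origin is also present, a standard phagemid element allowing single-stranded DNA production.

Two yeast markers are carried. The first is the full S. cerevisiae LYS2 gene with its own promoter, encoding alpha-aminoadipate reductase for lysine biosynthesis. A short downstream fragment annotated as RAD16 probably reflects flanking genomic sequence carried along with LYS2. This long stretch of homology presumably serves as the targeting sequence for integration at the LYS2 locus, although the record does not say how the plasmid is linearised or directed. The second is the hphMX6 cassette with its Ashbya gossypii TEF terminator, conferring hygromycin resistance. A dominant drug marker of this kind allows selection independent of host auxotrophies.

The cloning region derives from pBluescript, with a multiple cloning site flanked by T3 and T7 promoters and embedded in lac promoter/operator and lacZα fragment sequences. No insert, yeast expression promoter or terminator is annotated at this site, so users must supply a complete expression cassette. Small fragments of bom, rop and lacI appear to be remnants of parental vectors.
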