Features (pLannotate 1.2.2; 20 found; start..end, strand, type, name):
     42..91      -  misc_feature   bom (fragment): basis of mobility region from pBR322
    193..228     -  CDS            rop (fragment): Rop protein, which maintains plasmids at low copy number; rop
    308..505     -  terminator     TEF terminator: Ashbya gossypii TEF terminator
    308..1883    -  gene           hphMX6: yeast selectable marker conferring hygromycin resistance
   1956..2060    +  promoter       AmpR promoter: bla
   2061..2921    +  CDS            AmpR: β-lactamase; bla; confers resistance to ampicillin, carbenicillin, and related antibiotics
   3092..3680    +  rep_origin     ori: high-copy-number ColE1/pMB1/pBR322/pUC origin of replication
   3863..3955    +  CDS            lacI (fragment): lac repressor; lacI; The lac repressor binds to the lac operator to inhibit transcription in E. coli. This inhibition can be relieved by adding lactose or isopropyl-β-D-thiogalactopyranoside (IPTG).
   3968..3989    +  protein_bind   CAP binding site: CAP binding activates transcription in the presence of cAMP. E. coli catabolite activator protein
   4004..4034    +  promoter       lac promoter: promoter for the E. coli lac operon
   4042..4058    +  protein_bind   lac operator: The lac repressor binds to the lac operator to inhibit transcription in E. coli. This inhibition can be relieved by adding lactose or isopropyl-β-D-thiogalactopyranoside (IPTG). lac repressor encoded by lacI
   4103..4121    +  promoter       T3 promoter: promoter for bacteriophage T3 RNA polymerase
   4134..4241    +  misc_feature   MCS: pBluescript multiple cloning site
   4250..4268    -  promoter       T7 promoter: promoter for bacteriophage T7 RNA polymerase
   4276..4431    +  CDS            lacZα (fragment): LacZα fragment of β-galactosidase; lacZ fragment
   4435..4863    +  rep_origin     f1 ori (sequence partly withheld): f1 bacteriophage origin of replication; arrow indicates direction of (+) strand synthesis
   4891..4942    -  misc_feature   bom (fragment): basis of mobility region from pBR322
   4947..5186    +  promoter       LYS2 promoter: S. cerevisiae LYS2
   5187..9365    +  CDS            LYS2: alpha-aminoadipate reductase, required for lysine biosynthesis; S. cerevisiae LYS2; yeast auxotrophic marker
   9496..36      -  CDS            RAD16 (fragment) (across the origin): RAD16_YEAST - Experimental evidence at protein level: Swiss-Prot protein existence level 1. Component of the global genome repair (GGR) complex which promotes global genome nucleotide excision repair (GG-NER) which removes DNA damage from nontranscribing DNA. Involved in differential repair of DNA after UV damage. Will repair preferentially the MAT-alpha locus compared with the HML-alpha locus. From Saccharomyces cerevisiae (strain ATCC 204508 / S288c) (Baker's yeast).
>Addgene plasmid #122919 | YIp LYS2-HphMx | addgene full sequence | sequence record 239180 | Addgene NGS Result
GTTCCACCATGGGTCTAAAATGAATACTTGCGAAGCTGATCTATGGTGCACTCTCAGTACAATCTGCTCT
GATGCCGCATAGTTAAGCCAGCCCCGACACCCGCCAACACCCGCTGACGCGCCCTGACGGGCTTGTCTGC
TCCCGGCATCCGCTTACAGACAAGCTGTGACCGTCTCCGGGAGCTGCATGTGTCAGAGGTTTTCACCGTC
ATCACCGAAACGCGCGAGACGAAAGGGCCTCGTGATACGCCTATTTTTATAGGTTAATGTCATGATCTGG
ATGGCGGCGTTAGTATCGAATCGACAGCAGTATAGCGACCAGCATTCACATACGATTGACGCATGATATT
ACTTTCTGCGCACTTAACTTCGCATCTGGGCAGATGATGTCGAGGCGAAAAAAAATATAAATCACGCTAA
CATTTGATTAAAATAGAACAACTACAATATAAAAAAACTATACAAATGACAAGTTCTTGAAAACAAGAAT
CTTTTTATTGTCAGTACTGATTATTCCTTTGCCCTCGGACGAGTGCTGGGGCGTCGGTTTCCACTATCGG
CGAGTACTTCTACACAGCCATCGGTCCAGACGGCCGCGCTTCTGCGGGCGATTTGTGTACGCCCGACAGT
CCCGGCTCCGGATCGGACGATTGCGTCGCATCGACCCTGCGCCCAAGCTGCATCATCGAAATTGCCGTCA
ACCAAGCTCTGATAGAGTTGGTCAAGACCAATGCGGAGCATATACGCCCGGAGCCGCGGCGATCCTGCAA
GCTCCGGATGCCTCCGCTCGAAGTAGCGCGTCTGCTGCTCCATACAAGCCAACCACGGCCTCCAGAAGAA
GATGTTGGCGACCTCGTATTGGGAATCCCCGAACATCGCCTCGCTCCAGTCAATGACCGCTGTTATGCGG
CCATTGTCCGTCAGGACATTGTTGGAGCCGAAATCCGCGTGCACGAGGTGCCGGACTTCGGGGCAGTCCT
CGGCCCAAAGCATCAGCTCATCGAGAGCCTGCGCGACGGACGCACTGACGGTGTCGTCCATCACAGTTTG
CCAGTGATACACATGGGGATCAGCAATCGCGCATATGAAATCACGCCATGTAGTGTATTGACCGATTCCT
TGCGGTCCGAATGGGCCGAACCCGCTCGTCTGGCTAAGATCGGCCGCAGCGATCGCATCCATGGCCTCCG
CGACCGGCTGCAGAACAGCGGGCAGTTCGGTTTCAGGCAGGTCTTGCAACGTGACACCCTGTGCACGGCG
GGAGATGCAATAGGTCAGGCTCTCGCTGAATTCCCCAATGTCAAGCACTTCCGGAATCGGGAGCGCGGCC
GATGCAAAGTGCCGATAAACATAACGATCTTTGTAGAAACCATCGGCGCAGCTATTTACCCGCAGGACAT
ATCCACGCCCTCCTACATCGAAGCTGAAAGCACGAGATTCTTCGCCCTCCGAGAGCTGCATCAGGTCGGA
GACGCTGTCGAACTTTTCGATCAGAAACTTCTCGACAGACGTCGCGGTGAGTTCAGGCTTTTTACCCATG
GTTGTTTATGTTCGGATGTGATGTGAGAACTGTATCCTAGCAAGATTTTAAAAGGAAGTATATGAAAGAA
GAACCTCAGTGGCAAATCCTAACCTTTTATATTTCTCTACAGGGGCGCGGCGTGGGGACAATTCAACGCG
TCTGTGAGGGGAGCGTTTCCCTGCTCGCAGGTCCGCAGCGAGGAGCCGTAATTTTTGCTTCGCGCCGTGC
GGCCATCAAAATGTATGGATGCAAATGATTATACATGGGGATGTATGGGCTAAATGTACGGGCGACAGTC
ACATCATGCCCCTGAGCTGCGCACGTCAAGACTGTCAAGGAGGGTATTCTGGGCCTCCATGTCGCTGGCC
GGGTGACCCGGCGGGGACGAGGCAAGCTAAACAAGACGTCAGGTGGCACTTTTCGGGGAAATGTGCGCGG
AACCCCTATTTGTTTATTTTTCTAAATACATTCAAATATGTATCCGCTCATGAGACAATAACCCTGATAA
ATGCTTCAATAATATTGAAAAAGGAAGAGTATGAGTATTCAACATTTCCGTGTCGCCCTTATTCCCTTTT
TTGCGGCATTTTGCCTTCCTGTTTTTGCTCACCCAGAAACGCTGGTGAAAGTAAAAGATGCTGAAGATCA
GTTGGGTGCACGAGTGGGTTACATCGAACTGGATCTCAACAGCGGTAAGATCCTTGAGAGTTTTCGCCCC
GAAGAACGTTTTCCAATGATGAGCACTTTTAAAGTTCTGCTATGTGGCGCGGTATTATCCCGTATTGACG
CCGGGCAAGAGCAACTCGGTCGCCGCATACACTATTCTCAGAATGACTTGGTTGAGTACTCACCAGTCAC
AGAAAAGCATCTTACGGATGGCATGACAGTAAGAGAATTATGCAGTGCTGCCATAACCATGAGTGATAAC
ACTGCGGCCAACTTACTTCTGACAACGATCGGAGGACCGAAGGAGCTAACCGCTTTTTTGCACAACATGG
GGGATCATGTAACTCGCCTTGATCGTTGGGAACCGGAGCTGAATGAAGCCATACCAAACGACGAGCGTGA
CACCACGATGCCTGTAGCAATGGCAACAACGTTGCGCAAACTATTAACTGGCGAACTACTTACTCTAGCT
TCCCGGCAACAATTAATAGACTGGATGGAGGCGGATAAAGTTGCAGGACCACTTCTGCGCTCGGCCCTTC
CGGCTGGCTGGTTTATTGCTGATAAATCTGGAGCCGGTGAGCGTGGGTCTCGCGGTATCATTGCAGCACT
GGGGCCAGATGGTAAGCCCTCCCGTATCGTAGTTATCTACACGACGGGGAGTCAGGCAACTATGGATGAA
CGAAATAGACAGATCGCTGAGATAGGTGCCTCACTGATTAAGCATTGGTAACTGTCAGACCAAGTTTACT
CATATATACTTTAGATTGATTTAAAACTTCATTTTTAATTTAAAAGGATCTAGGTGAAGATCCTTTTTGA
TAATCTCATGACCAAAATCCCTTAACGTGAGTTTTCGTTCCACTGAGCGTCAGACCCCGTAGAAAAGATC
AAAGGATCTTCTTGAGATCCTTTTTTTCTGCGCGTAATCTGCTGCTTGCAAACAAAAAAACCACCGCTAC
CAGCGGTGGTTTGTTTGCCGGATCAAGAGCTACCAACTCTTTTTCCGAAGGTAACTGGCTTCAGCAGAGC
GCAGATACCAAATACTGTTCTTCTAGTGTAGCCGTAGTTAGGCCACCACTTCAAGAACTCTGTAGCACCG
CCTACATACCTCGCTCTGCTAATCCTGTTACCAGTGGCTGCTGCCAGTGGCGATAAGTCGTGTCTTACCG
GGTTGGACTCAAGACGATAGTTACCGGATAAGGCGCAGCGGTCGGGCTGAACGGGGGGTTCGTGCACACA
GCCCAGCTTGGAGCGAACGACCTACACCGAACTGAGATACCTACAGCGTGAGCTATGAGAAAGCGCCACG
CTTCCCGAAGGGAGAAAGGCGGACAGGTATCCGGTAAGCGGCAGGGTCGGAACAGGAGAGCGCACGAGGG
AGCTTCCAGGGGGAAACGCCTGGTATCTTTATAGTCCTGTCGGGTTTCGCCACCTCTGACTTGAGCGTCG
ATTTTTGTGATGCTCGTCAGGGGGGCGGAGCCTATGGAAAAACGCCAGCAACGCGGCCTTTTTACGGTTC
CTGGCCTTTTGCTGGCCTTTTGCTCACATGTTCTTTCCTGCGTTATCCCCTGATTCTGTGGATAACCGTA
TTACCGCCTTTGAGTGAGCTGATACCGCTCGCCGCAGCCGAACGACCGAGCGCAGCGAGTCAGTGAGCGA
GGAAGCGGAAGAGCGCCCAATACGCAAACCGCCTCTCCCCGCGCGTTGGCCGATTCATTAATGCAGCTGG
CACGACAGGTTTCCCGACTGGAAAGCGGGCAGTGAGCGCAACGCAATTAATGTGAGTTAGCTCACTCATT
AGGCACCCCAGGCTTTACACTTTATGCTTCCGGCTCGTATGTTGTGTGGAATTGTGAGCGGATAACAATT
TCACACAGGAAACAGCTATGACCATGATTACGCCAAGCGCGCAATTAACCCTCACTAAAGGGAACAAAAG
CTGGAGCTCCACCGCGGTGGCGGCCGCTCTAGAACTAGTGGATCCCCCGGGCTGCAGGAATTCGATATCA
AGCTTATCGATACCGTCGACCTCGAGGGGGGGCCCGGTACCCAATTCGCCCTATAGTGAGTCGTATTACG
CGCGCTCACTGGCCGTCGTTTTACAACGTCGTGACTGGGAAAACCCTGGCGTTACCCAACTTAATCGCCT
TGCAGCACATCCCCCTTTCGCCAGCTGGCGTAATAGCGAAGAGGCCCGCACCGATCGCCCTTCCCAACAG
TTGCGCAGCCTGAATGGCGAATGG
[124 nt withheld, positions 4435-4558]
C
[91 nt withheld, positions 4560-4650]
A
[49 nt withheld, positions 4652-4700]
CCTTTGACGTTGGAGTCCACGTTCTTT
[37 nt withheld, positions 4728-4764]
ACCCTATCTCGGTCTATTCTTTTGATTTATAAGGGATTTTGCCGATTTCGGCCTATTGGTTAAAAAATGA
GCTGATTTAACAAAAATTTAACGCGAATTTTAACAAAATATTAACGCTTACAATTTCCTGATGCGGTATT
TTCTCCTTACGCATCTGTGCGGTATTTCACACCGCATAGATCAATTCCACTTGCAATTACATAAAAAATT
CCGGCGGTTTTTCGCGTGTGACTCAATGTCGAAATACCTGCCTAATGAACATGAACATCGCCCAAATGTA
TTTGAAGACCCGCTGGGAGAAGTTCAAGATATATAAGTAACAAGCAGCCAATAGTATAAAAAAAAATCTG
AGTTTATTACCTTTCCTGGAATTTCAGTGAAAAACTGCTAATTATAGAGAGATATCACAGAGTTACTCAC
TAATGACTAACGAAAAGGTCTGGATAGAGAAGTTGGATAATCCAACTCTTTCAGTGTTACCACATGACTT
TTTACGCCCACAACAAGAACCTTATACGAAACAAGCTACATATTCGTTACAGCTACCTCAGCTCGATGTG
CCTCATGATAGTTTTTCTAACAAATACGCTGTCGCTTTGAGTGTATGGGCTGCATTGATATATAGAGTAA
CCGGTGACGATGATATTGTTCTTTATATTGCGAATAACAAAATCTTAAGATTCAATATTCAACCAACGTG
GTCATTTAATGAGCTGTATTCTACAATTAACAATGAGTTGAACAAGCTCAATTCTATTGAGGCCAATTTT
TCCTTTGACGAGCTAGCTGAAAAAATTCAAAGTTGCCAAGATCTGGAAAGGACCCCTCAGTTGTTCCGTT
TGGCCTTTTTGGAAAACCAAGATTTCAAATTAGACGAGTTCAAGCATCATTTAGTGGACTTTGCTTTGAA
TTTGGATACCAGTAATAATGCGCATGTTTTGAACTTAATTTATAACAGCTTACTGTATTCGAATGAAAGA
GTAACCATTGTTGCGGACCAATTTACTCAATATTTGACTGCTGCGCTAAGCGATCCATCCAATTGCATAA
CTAAAATCTCTCTGATCACCGCATCATCCAAGGATAGTTTACCTGATCCAACTAAGAACTTGGGCTGGTG
CGATTTCGTGGGGTGTATTCACGACATTTTCCAGGACAATGCTGAAGCCTTCCCAGAGAGAACCTGTGTT
GTGGAGACTCCAACACTAAATTCCGACAAGTCCCGTTCTTTCACTTATCGCGACATCAACCGCACTTCTA
ACATAGTTGCCCATTATTTGATTAAAACAGGTATCAAAAGAGGTGATGTAGTGATGATCTATTCTTCTAG
GGGTGTGGATTTGATGGTATGTGTGATGGGTGTCTTGAAAGCCGGCGCAACCTTTTCAGTTATCGACCCT
GCATATCCCCCAGCCAGACAAACCATTTACTTAGGTGTTGCTAAACCACGTGGGTTGATTGTTATTAGAG
CTGCTGGACAATTGGATCAACTAGTAGAAGATTACATCAATGATGAATTGGAGATTGTTTCAAGAATCAA
TTCCATCGCTATTCAAGAAAATGGTACCATTGAAGGTGGCAAATTGGACAATGGCGAGGATGTTTTGGCT
CCATATGATCACTACAAAGACACCAGAACAGGTGTTGTAGTTGGACCAGATTCCAACCCAACCCTATCTT
TCACATCTGGTTCCGAAGGTATTCCTAAGGGTGTTCTTGGTAGACATTTTTCCTTGGCTTATTATTTCAA
TTGGATGTCCAAAAGGTTCAACTTAACAGAAAATGATAAATTCACAATGCTGAGCGGTATTGCACATGAT
CCAATTCAAAGAGATATGTTTACACCATTATTTTTAGGTGCCCAATTGTATGTCCCTACTCAAGATGATA
TTGGTACACCGGGCCGTTTAGCGGAATGGATGAGTAAGTATGGTTGCACAGTTACCCATTTAACACCTGC
CATGGGTCAATTACTTACTGCCCAAGCTACTACACCATTCCCTAAGTTACATCATGCGTTCTTTGTGGGT
GACATTTTAACAAAACGTGATTGTCTGAGGTTACAAACCTTGGCAGAAAATTGCCGTATTGTTAATATGT
ACGGTACCACTGAAACACAGCGTGCAGTTTCTTATTTCGAAGTTAAATCAAAAAATGACGATCCAAACTT
TTTGAAAAAATTGAAAGATGTCATGCCTGCTGGTAAAGGTATGTTGAACGTTCAGCTACTAGTTGTTAAC
AGGAACGATCGTACTCAAATATGTGGTATTGGCGAAATAGGTGAGATTTATGTTCGTGCAGGTGGTTTGG
CCGAAGGTTATAGAGGATTACCAGAATTGAATAAAGAAAAATTTGTGAACAACTGGTTTGTTGAAAAAGA
TCACTGGAATTATTTGGATAAGGATAATGGTGAACCTTGGAGACAATTCTGGTTAGGTCCAAGAGATAGA
TTGTACAGAACGGGTGATTTAGGTCGTTATCTACCAAACGGTGACTGTGAATGTTGCGGTAGGGCTGATG
ATCAAGTTAAAATTCGTGGGTTCAGAATCGAATTAGGAGAAATAGATACGCACATTTCCCAACATCCATT
GGTAAGAGAAAACATTACTTTAGTTCGCAAAAATGCCGACAATGAGCCAACATTGATCACATTTATGGTC
CCAAGATTTGACAAGCCAGATGACTTGTCTAAGTTCCAAAGTGATGTTCCAAAGGAGGTTGAAACTGACC
CTATAGTTAAGGGCTTAATCGGTTACCATCTTTTATCCAAGGACATCAGGACTTTCTTAAAGAAAAGATT
GGCTAGCTATGCTATGCCTTCCTTGATTGTGGTTATGGATAAACTACCATTGAATCCAAATGGTAAAGTT
GATAAGCCTAAACTTCAATTCCCAACTCCCAAGCAATTAAATTTGGTAGCTGAAAATACAGTTTCTGAAA
CTGACGACTCTCAGTTTACCAATGTTGAGCGCGAGGTTAGAGACTTATGGTTAAGTATATTACCTACCAA
GCCAGCATCTGTATCACCAGATGATTCGTTTTTCGATTTAGGTGGTCATTCTATCTTGGCTACCAAAATG
ATTTTTACCTTAAAGAAAAAGCTGCAAGTTGATTTACCATTGGGCACAATTTTCAAGTATCCAACGATAA
AGGCCTTTGCCGCGGAAATTGACAGAATTAAATCATCGGGTGGATCATCTCAAGGTGAGGTCGTCGAAAA
TGTCACTGCAAATTATGCGGAAGACGCCAAGAAATTGGTTGAGACGCTACCAAGTTCGTACCCCTCTCGA
GAATATTTTGTTGAACCTAATAGTGCCGAAGGAAAAACAACAATTAATGTGTTTGTTACCGGTGTCACAG
GATTTCTGGGCTCCTACATCCTTGCAGATTTGTTAGGACGTTCTCCAAAGAACTACAGTTTCAAAGTGTT
TGCCCACGTCAGGGCCAAGGATGAAGAAGCTGCATTTGCAAGATTACAAAAGGCAGGTATCACCTATGGT
ACTTGGAACGAAAAATTTGCCTCAAATATTAAAGTTGTATTAGGCGATTTATCTAAAAGCCAATTTGGTC
TTTCAGATGAGAAGTGGATGGATTTGGCAAACACAGTTGATATAATTATCCATAATGGTGCGTTAGTTCA
CTGGGTTTATCCATATGCCAAATTGAGGGATCCAAATGTTATTTCAACTATCAATGTTATGAGCTTAGCC
GCCGTCGGCAAGCCAAAGTTCTTTGACTTTGTTTCCTCCACTTCTACTCTTGACACTGAATACTACTTTA
ATTTGTCAGATAAACTTGTTAGCGAAGGGAAGCCAGGCATTTTAGAATCAGACGATTTAATGAACTCTGC
AAGCGGGCTCACTGGTGGATATGGTCAGTCCAAATGGGCTGCTGAGTACATCATTAGACGTGCAGGTGAA
AGGGGCCTACGTGGGTGTATTGTCAGACCAGGTTACGTAACAGGTGCCTCTGCCAATGGTTCTTCAAACA
CAGATGATTTCTTATTGAGATTTTTGAAAGGTTCAGTCCAATTAGGTAAGATTCCAGATATCGAAAATTC
CGTGAATATGGTTCCAGTAGATCATGTTGCTCGTGTTGTTGTTGCTACGTCTTTGAATCCTCCCAAAGAA
AATGAATTGGCCGTTGCTCAAGTAACGGGTCACCCAAGAATATTATTCAAAGACTACTTGTATACTTTAC
ACGATTATGGTTACGATGTCGAAATCGAAAGCTATTCTAAATGGAAGAAATCATTGGAGGCGTCTGTTAT
TGACAGGAATGAAGAAAATGCGTTGTATCCTTTGCTACACATGGTCTTAGACAACTTACCTGAAAGTACC
AAAGCTCCGGAACTAGACGATAGGAACGCCGTGGCATCTTTAAAGAAAGACACCGCATGGACAGGTGTTG
ATTGGTCTAATGGAATAGGTGTTACTCCAGAAGAGGTTGGTATATATATTGCATTTTTAAACAAGGTTGG
ATTTTTACCTCCACCAACTCATAATGACAAACTTCCACTGCCAAGTATAGAACTAACTCAAGCGCAAATA
AGTCTAGTTGCTTCAGGTGCTGGTGCTCGTGGAAGCTCCGCAGCAGCTTAAGGTTGAGCATTACGTATGA
TATGTCCATGTACAATAATTAAATATGAATTAGGAGAAAGACTTAGCTTCTTTTCGGGTGATGTCACTTA
AAAACTCCGAGAATAATATATAATAAGAGAATAAAATATTAGTTATTGAATAAGAACTGTAAATCAGCTG
GCGTTAGTCTGCTAATGGCAGCTTCATCTTGGTTTATTGTAGCATGAATCATATTTGCCTTTTTTTCCTG
TAATTCAATGATTCTTGCTTCTATACTATCCTCAATGCAAAACCTTGTGATCTTCACAGGTCGATACTGA
CCAATTCTATGAACTCTATCACCACTTTGCCATTCAACACTAGG
